Addgene plasmid #20963: GFP-mId1
Depositing lab: Robert Benezra. Depositing organization: Memorial Sloan-Kettering Cancer Center. Publication: High levels of Id1 expression define B1 type adult neural stem cells. Nam HS, Benezra R. Cell Stem Cell. 2009 Nov 6. 5(5):515-26. 10.1016/j.stem.2009.08.017 PubMed 19896442.
Backbone
  Vector backbone: pEGFP-C1
  Backbone manufacturer: Clontech
  Backbone size w/o insert (bp): 4700
  Vector type: Mammalian Expression
  Selectable markers: Neomycin (select with G418)
Growth in bacteria
  Bacterial resistance: Kanamycin, 50 μg/mL
  Growth temperature: 37°C
  Growth strain: DH5alpha
  Copy number: High Copy
Gene/Insert
  Gene/Insert name: Inhibitor of DNA binding 1 (alt name: Id1)
  Species: M. musculus (mouse)
  Insert size (bp): 500
  GenBank ID: NM_010495
  Entrez Gene: Id1 (a.k.a. AI323524, D2Wsu140e, Idb1, bHLHb24)
  Tag / fusion protein: GFP (N terminal on backbone)
  Cloning method: Restriction Enzyme; 5′ cloning site EcoRI (not destroyed); 3′ cloning site BamHI (not destroyed)
  Sequencing primers: 5′ n/a
Terms and licenses: Academic/Nonprofit Terms; Industry Terms: Not Available to Industry
How to cite: GFP-mId1 was a gift from Robert Benezra (Addgene plasmid # 20963 ; http://n2t.net/addgene:20963 ; RRID:Addgene_20963)
