[The description below was written by a language model from this plasmid's Addgene catalogue record and pLannotate feature annotations shown in this document.]
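Description:
GFP-mId1 is a mammalian expression plasmid built on the pEGFP-C1 backbone that produces mouse Id1 (Inhibitor of DNA binding 1) fused to the C-terminus of EGFP. The roughly 500 bp Id1 insert was placed between the EcoRI and BamHI sites of the multiple cloning site, both of which are retained, so that a short stretch of polylinker sequence links the EGFP coding region to Id1. Transcription of the fusion is driven by the human cytomegalovirus immediate early enhancer and promoter and terminated by the SV40 polyadenylation signal. The automated annotation labels the insert by its match to the human ID1 protein entry, but the catalogue record identifies it as the mouse gene. Id1 is a helix-loop-helix protein lacking a basic DNA-binding domain; it heterodimerises with bHLH transcription factors and blocks their DNA binding.

The plasmid is about 5.15 kb and replicates at high copy in E. coli through a pUC-type ColE1 origin; an f1 origin is also present for single-stranded DNA production. A single Tn5 aminoglycoside phosphotransferase gene serves both hosts. A bacterial bla-type promoter drives it for kanamycin selection in E. coli, while the adjacent SV40 enhancer/early promoter, with an HSV TK polyadenylation signal downstream, drives it in mammalian cells for G418 selection of stable transfectants. The small large T antigen, ble and bGH poly(A) fragments in the tables are most likely residual backbone sequence or incidental matches, not functional elements. The two sequence records, one from the depositor and one from repository sequencing, are the same length and show the same features, differing only in start coordinate. The construct suits constitutive expression and fluorescence-based visualisation of Id1 in transfected mammalian cells. It was deposited in connection with work on Id1 expression in adult neural stem cells.
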