Features (pLannotate 1.2.2; 15 found; start..end, strand, type, name):
     61..364     +  enhancer       CMV enhancer: human cytomegalovirus immediate early enhancer
    365..568     +  promoter       CMV promoter: human cytomegalovirus (CMV) immediate early promoter
    613..1329    +  CDS            EGFP: EGFP is a basic (constitutively fluorescent) green fluorescent protein published in 1996, derived from Aequorea victoria. It is reported to be a rapidly-maturing weak dimer with moderate acid sensitivity.
   1330..1365    +  misc_feature   MCS (fragment): multiple cloning site
   1366..1809    +  CDS            ID1: ID1_HUMAN - Also known as BHLHB24, ID. Experimental evidence at protein level: Swiss-Prot protein existence level 1. Transcriptional regulator (lacking a basic DNA binding domain) which negatively regulates the basic helix-loop-helix (bHLH) transcription factors by forming heterodimers and inhibiting their DNA binding and transcriptional activity. Implicated in regulating a variety of cellular processes, including cellular growth, senescence, differentiation, apoptosis, angiogenesis, and neoplastic transformation. Inhibits skeletal muscle and cardiac myocyte differentiation. Regulates the circ
   1835..1919    +  CDS            large T antigen (fragment): large T antigen from SV40 (simian virus 40)
   1942..2063    +  polyA_signal   SV40 poly(A) signal: SV40 polyadenylation signal
   2097..2525    -  rep_origin     f1 ori (sequence partly withheld): f1 bacteriophage origin of replication; arrow indicates direction of (+) strand synthesis
   2552..2656    +  promoter       AmpR promoter: bla
   2658..3015    +  promoter       SV40 promoter: SV40 enhancer and early promoter
   3050..3844    +  CDS            NeoR/KanR: aminoglycoside phosphotransferase from Tn5; aph(3')-II (or nptII); confers resistance to neomycin, kanamycin, and G418 (Geneticin®)
   3865..4017    +  CDS            ble (fragment): BLE_KLEPN - Experimental evidence at protein level: Swiss-Prot protein existence level 1. Binding protein with a strong affinity to the bleomycin family of antibiotics. Binds to CL990; an antimitotic-antibiotic compound. From Klebsiella pneumoniae.
   4076..4123    +  polyA_signal   HSV TK poly(A) signal: herpes simplex virus thymidine kinase polyadenylation signal (Cole and Stacy, 1985)
   4214..4230    -  polyA_signal   bGH poly(A) signal (fragment): bovine growth hormone polyadenylation signal
   4452..5040    +  rep_origin     ori: high-copy-number ColE1/pMB1/pBR322/pUC origin of replication
>Addgene plasmid #20963 | GFP-mId1 | depositor full sequence | sequence record 288013 | Depositor's Sequence
TAGTTATTAATAGTAATCAATTACGGGGTCATTAGTTCATAGCCCATATATGGAGTTCCGCGTTACATAA
CTTACGGTAAATGGCCCGCCTGGCTGACCGCCCAACGACCCCCGCCCATTGACGTCAATAATGACGTATG
TTCCCATAGTAACGCCAATAGGGACTTTCCATTGACGTCAATGGGTGGAGTATTTACGGTAAACTGCCCA
CTTGGCAGTACATCAAGTGTATCATATGCCAAGTACGCCCCCTATTGACGTCAATGACGGTAAATGGCCC
GCCTGGCATTATGCCCAGTACATGACCTTATGGGACTTTCCTACTTGGCAGTACATCTACGTATTAGTCA
TCGCTATTACCATGGTGATGCGGTTTTGGCAGTACATCAATGGGCGTGGATAGCGGTTTGACTCACGGGG
ATTTCCAAGTCTCCACCCCATTGACGTCAATGGGAGTTTGTTTTGGCACCAAAATCAACGGGACTTTCCA
AAATGTCGTAACAACTCCGCCCCATTGACGCAAATGGGCGGTAGGCGTGTACGGTGGGAGGTCTATATAA
GCAGAGCTGGTTTAGTGAACCGTCAGATCCGCTAGCGCTACCGGTCGCCACCATGGTGAGCAAGGGCGAG
GAGCTGTTCACCGGGGTGGTGCCCATCCTGGTCGAGCTGGACGGCGACGTAAACGGCCACAAGTTCAGCG
TGTCCGGCGAGGGCGAGGGCGATGCCACCTACGGCAAGCTGACCCTGAAGTTCATCTGCACCACCGGCAA
GCTGCCCGTGCCCTGGCCCACCCTCGTGACCACCCTGACCTACGGCGTGCAGTGCTTCAGCCGCTACCCC
GACCACATGAAGCAGCACGACTTCTTCAAGTCCGCCATGCCCGAAGGCTACGTCCAGGAGCGCACCATCT
TCTTCAAGGACGACGGCAACTACAAGACCCGCGCCGAGGTGAAGTTCGAGGGCGACACCCTGGTGAACCG
CATCGAGCTGAAGGGCATCGACTTCAAGGAGGACGGCAACATCCTGGGGCACAAGCTGGAGTACAACTAC
AACAGCCACAACGTCTATATCATGGCCGACAAGCAGAAGAACGGCATCAAGGTGAACTTCAAGATCCGCC
ACAACATCGAGGACGGCAGCGTGCAGCTCGCCGACCACTACCAGCAGAACACCCCCATCGGCGACGGCCC
CGTGCTGCTGCCCGACAACCACTACCTGAGCACCCAGTCCGCCCTGAGCAAAGACCCCAACGAGAAGCGC
GATCACATGGTCCTGCTGGAGTTCGTGACCGCCGCCGGGATCACTCTCGGCATGGACGAGCTGTACAAGT
CCGGACTCAGATCTCGAGCTCAAGCTTCGAATTCTATGAAGGTCGCCAGTGGCAGTGCCGCAGCCGCTGC
AGGCCCTAGCTGTTCGCTGAAGGCGGGCAGGACAGCGGGCGAGGTGGTACTTGGTCTGTCGGAGCAAAGC
GTGGCCATCTCGCGCTGCGCTGGGACGCGCCTGCCCGCCTTGCTGGACGAGCAGCAGGTGAACGTCCTGC
TCTACGACATGAACGGCTGCTACTCACGCCTCAAGGAGCTGGTGCCCACCCTGCCCCAGAACCGCAAAGT
GAGCAAGGTGGAGATCCTGCAGCATGTAATCGACTACATCAGGGACCTGCAGCTGGAGCTGAACTCGGAG
TCTGAAGTCGGGACCACCGGAGGCCGGGGACTGCCTGTCCGCGCCCCGCTCAGCACCCTGAACGGCGAGA
TCAGTGCCTTGGCGGCCGAGGCGGCATGTGTTCCAGCCGACGATCGCATCTTGTGTCGCTGAGGATCCAC
CGGATCTAGATAACTGATCATAATCAGCCATACCACATTTGTAGAGGTTTTACTTGCTTTAAAAAACCTC
CCACACCTCCCCCTGAACCTGAAACATAAAATGAATGCAATTGTTGTTGTTAACTTGTTTATTGCAGCTT
ATAATGGTTACAAATAAAGCAATAGCATCACAAATTTCACAAATAAAGCATTTTTTTCACTGCATTCTAG
TTGTGGTTTGTCCAAACTCATCAATGTATCTTAACGCGTAAATTGTAAGCGTTAATATTTTGTTAAAATT
CGCGTTAAATTTTTGTTAAATCAGCTCATTTTTTAACCAATAGGCCGAAATCGGCAAAATCCCTTATAAA
TCAAAAGAATAGACCGAGATAGGGT
[37 nt withheld, positions 2196-2232]
AAAGAACGTGGACTCCAACGTCAAAGG
[49 nt withheld, positions 2260-2308]
T
[91 nt withheld, positions 2310-2400]
G
[124 nt withheld, positions 2402-2525]
CAGGTGGCACTTTTCGGGGAAATGTGCGCGGAACCCCTATTTGTTTATTTTTCTAAATACATTCAAATAT
GTATCCGCTCATGAGACAATAACCCTGATAAATGCTTCAATAATATTGAAAAAGGAAGAGTCCTGAGGCG
GAAAGAACCAGCTGTGGAATGTGTGTCAGTTAGGGTGTGGAAAGTCCCCAGGCTCCCCAGCAGGCAGAAG
TATGCAAAGCATGCATCTCAATTAGTCAGCAACCAGGTGTGGAAAGTCCCCAGGCTCCCCAGCAGGCAGA
AGTATGCAAAGCATGCATCTCAATTAGTCAGCAACCATAGTCCCGCCCCTAACTCCGCCCATCCCGCCCC
TAACTCCGCCCAGTTCCGCCCATTCTCCGCCCCATGGCTGACTAATTTTTTTTATTTATGCAGAGGCCGA
GGCCGCCTCGGCCTCTGAGCTATTCCAGAAGTAGTGAGGAGGCTTTTTTGGAGGCCTAGGCTTTTGCAAA
GATCGATCAAGAGACAGGATGAGGATCGTTTCGCATGATTGAACAAGATGGATTGCACGCAGGTTCTCCG
GCCGCTTGGGTGGAGAGGCTATTCGGCTATGACTGGGCACAACAGACAATCGGCTGCTCTGATGCCGCCG
TGTTCCGGCTGTCAGCGCAGGGGCGCCCGGTTCTTTTTGTCAAGACCGACCTGTCCGGTGCCCTGAATGA
ACTGCAAGACGAGGCAGCGCGGCTATCGTGGCTGGCCACGACGGGCGTTCCTTGCGCAGCTGTGCTCGAC
GTTGTCACTGAAGCGGGAAGGGACTGGCTGCTATTGGGCGAAGTGCCGGGGCAGGATCTCCTGTCATCTC
ACCTTGCTCCTGCCGAGAAAGTATCCATCATGGCTGATGCAATGCGGCGGCTGCATACGCTTGATCCGGC
TACCTGCCCATTCGACCACCAAGCGAAACATCGCATCGAGCGAGCACGTACTCGGATGGAAGCCGGTCTT
GTCGATCAGGATGATCTGGACGAAGAGCATCAGGGGCTCGCGCCAGCCGAACTGTTCGCCAGGCTCAAGG
CGAGCATGCCCGACGGCGAGGATCTCGTCGTGACCCATGGCGATGCCTGCTTGCCGAATATCATGGTGGA
AAATGGCCGCTTTTCTGGATTCATCGACTGTGGCCGGCTGGGTGTGGCGGACCGCTATCAGGACATAGCG
TTGGCTACCCGTGATATTGCTGAAGAGCTTGGCGGCGAATGGGCTGACCGCTTCCTCGTGCTTTACGGTA
TCGCCGCTCCCGATTCGCAGCGCATCGCCTTCTATCGCCTTCTTGACGAGTTCTTCTGAGCGGGACTCTG
GGGTTCGAAATGACCGACCAAGCGACGCCCAACCTGCCATCACGAGATTTCGATTCCACCGCCGCCTTCT
ATGAAAGGTTGGGCTTCGGAATCGTTTTCCGGGACGCCGGCTGGATGATCCTCCAGCGCGGGGATCTCAT
GCTGGAGTTCTTCGCCCACCCTAGGGGGAGGCTAACTGAAACACGGAAGGAGACAATACCGGAAGGAACC
CGCGCTATGACGGCAATAAAAAGACAGAATAAAACGCACGGTGTTGGGTCGTTTGTTCATAAACGCGGGG
TTCGGTCCCAGGGCTGGCACTCTGTCGATACCCCACCGAGACCCCATTGGGGCCAATACGCCCGCGTTTC
TTCCTTTTCCCCACCCCACCCCCCAAGTTCGGGTGAAGGCCCAGGGCTCGCAGCCAACGTCGGGGCGGCA
GGCCCTGCCATAGCCTCAGGTTACTCATATATACTTTAGATTGATTTAAAACTTCATTTTTAATTTAAAA
GGATCTAGGTGAAGATCCTTTTTGATAATCTCATGACCAAAATCCCTTAACGTGAGTTTTCGTTCCACTG
AGCGTCAGACCCCGTAGAAAAGATCAAAGGATCTTCTTGAGATCCTTTTTTTCTGCGCGTAATCTGCTGC
TTGCAAACAAAAAAACCACCGCTACCAGCGGTGGTTTGTTTGCCGGATCAAGAGCTACCAACTCTTTTTC
CGAAGGTAACTGGCTTCAGCAGAGCGCAGATACCAAATACTGTCCTTCTAGTGTAGCCGTAGTTAGGCCA
CCACTTCAAGAACTCTGTAGCACCGCCTACATACCTCGCTCTGCTAATCCTGTTACCAGTGGCTGCTGCC
AGTGGCGATAAGTCGTGTCTTACCGGGTTGGACTCAAGACGATAGTTACCGGATAAGGCGCAGCGGTCGG
GCTGAACGGGGGGTTCGTGCACACAGCCCAGCTTGGAGCGAACGACCTACACCGAACTGAGATACCTACA
GCGTGAGCTATGAGAAAGCGCCACGCTTCCCGAAGGGAGAAAGGCGGACAGGTATCCGGTAAGCGGCAGG
GTCGGAACAGGAGAGCGCACGAGGGAGCTTCCAGGGGGAAACGCCTGGTATCTTTATAGTCCTGTCGGGT
TTCGCCACCTCTGACTTGAGCGTCGATTTTTGTGATGCTCGTCAGGGGGGCGGAGCCTATGGAAAAACGC
CAGCAACGCGGCCTTTTTACGGTTCCTGGCCTTTTGCTGGCCTTTTGCTCACATGTTCTTTCCTGCGTTA
TCCCCTGATTCTGTGGATAACCGTATTACCGCCATGCAT
