Features (pLannotate 1.2.2; 16 found; start..end, strand, type, name):
      1..304     +  enhancer       CMV enhancer: human cytomegalovirus immediate early enhancer
    305..508     +  promoter       CMV promoter: human cytomegalovirus (CMV) immediate early promoter
    553..1269    +  CDS            EGFP: EGFP is a basic (constitutively fluorescent) green fluorescent protein published in 1996, derived from Aequorea victoria. It is reported to be a rapidly-maturing weak dimer with moderate acid sensitivity.
   1270..1305    +  misc_feature   MCS (fragment): multiple cloning site
   1306..1749    +  CDS            ID1: ID1_HUMAN - Also known as BHLHB24, ID. Experimental evidence at protein level: Swiss-Prot protein existence level 1. Transcriptional regulator (lacking a basic DNA binding domain) which negatively regulates the basic helix-loop-helix (bHLH) transcription factors by forming heterodimers and inhibiting their DNA binding and transcriptional activity. Implicated in regulating a variety of cellular processes, including cellular growth, senescence, differentiation, apoptosis, angiogenesis, and neoplastic transformation. Inhibits skeletal muscle and cardiac myocyte differentiation. Regulates the circ
   1775..1859    +  CDS            large T antigen (fragment): large T antigen from SV40 (simian virus 40)
   1882..2003    +  polyA_signal   SV40 poly(A) signal: SV40 polyadenylation signal
   2037..2465    -  rep_origin     f1 ori (sequence partly withheld): f1 bacteriophage origin of replication; arrow indicates direction of (+) strand synthesis
   2492..2596    +  promoter       AmpR promoter: bla
   2598..2955    +  promoter       SV40 promoter: SV40 enhancer and early promoter
   2990..3784    +  CDS            NeoR/KanR: aminoglycoside phosphotransferase from Tn5; aph(3')-II (or nptII); confers resistance to neomycin, kanamycin, and G418 (Geneticin®)
   3805..3957    +  CDS            ble (fragment): BLE_KLEPN - Experimental evidence at protein level: Swiss-Prot protein existence level 1. Binding protein with a strong affinity to the bleomycin family of antibiotics. Binds to CL990; an antimitotic-antibiotic compound. From Klebsiella pneumoniae.
   4016..4063    +  polyA_signal   HSV TK poly(A) signal: herpes simplex virus thymidine kinase polyadenylation signal (Cole and Stacy, 1985)
   4154..4170    -  polyA_signal   bGH poly(A) signal (fragment): bovine growth hormone polyadenylation signal
   4392..4980    +  rep_origin     ori: high-copy-number ColE1/pMB1/pBR322/pUC origin of replication
   5095..5154    +  enhancer       CMV enhancer (fragment): human cytomegalovirus immediate early enhancer
>Addgene plasmid #20963 | GFP-mId1 | addgene full sequence | sequence record 324640 | Addgene NGS Result
CGTTACATAACTTACGGTAAATGGCCCGCCTGGCTGACCGCCCAACGACCCCCGCCCATTGACGTCAATA
ATGACGTATGTTCCCATAGTAACGCCAATAGGGACTTTCCATTGACGTCAATGGGTGGAGTATTTACGGT
AAACTGCCCACTTGGCAGTACATCAAGTGTATCATATGCCAAGTACGCCCCCTATTGACGTCAATGACGG
TAAATGGCCCGCCTGGCATTATGCCCAGTACATGACCTTATGGGACTTTCCTACTTGGCAGTACATCTAC
GTATTAGTCATCGCTATTACCATGGTGATGCGGTTTTGGCAGTACATCAATGGGCGTGGATAGCGGTTTG
ACTCACGGGGATTTCCAAGTCTCCACCCCATTGACGTCAATGGGAGTTTGTTTTGGCACCAAAATCAACG
GGACTTTCCAAAATGTCGTAACAACTCCGCCCCATTGACGCAAATGGGCGGTAGGCGTGTACGGTGGGAG
GTCTATATAAGCAGAGCTGGTTTAGTGAACCGTCAGATCCGCTAGCGCTACCGGTCGCCACCATGGTGAG
CAAGGGCGAGGAGCTGTTCACCGGGGTGGTGCCCATCCTGGTCGAGCTGGACGGCGACGTAAACGGCCAC
AAGTTCAGCGTGTCCGGCGAGGGCGAGGGCGATGCCACCTACGGCAAGCTGACCCTGAAGTTCATCTGCA
CCACCGGCAAGCTGCCCGTGCCCTGGCCCACCCTCGTGACCACCCTGACCTACGGCGTGCAGTGCTTCAG
CCGCTACCCCGACCACATGAAGCAGCACGACTTCTTCAAGTCCGCCATGCCCGAAGGCTACGTCCAGGAG
CGCACCATCTTCTTCAAGGACGACGGCAACTACAAGACCCGCGCCGAGGTGAAGTTCGAGGGCGACACCC
TGGTGAACCGCATCGAGCTGAAGGGCATCGACTTCAAGGAGGACGGCAACATCCTGGGGCACAAGCTGGA
GTACAACTACAACAGCCACAACGTCTATATCATGGCCGACAAGCAGAAGAACGGCATCAAGGTGAACTTC
AAGATCCGCCACAACATCGAGGACGGCAGCGTGCAGCTCGCCGACCACTACCAGCAGAACACCCCCATCG
GCGACGGCCCCGTGCTGCTGCCCGACAACCACTACCTGAGCACCCAGTCCGCCCTGAGCAAAGACCCCAA
CGAGAAGCGCGATCACATGGTCCTGCTGGAGTTCGTGACCGCCGCCGGGATCACTCTCGGCATGGACGAG
CTGTACAAGTCCGGACTCAGATCTCGAGCTCAAGCTTCGAATTCTATGAAGGTCGCCAGTGGCAGTGCCG
CAGCCGCTGCAGGCCCTAGCTGTTCGCTGAAGGCGGGCAGGACAGCGGGCGAGGTGGTACTTGGTCTGTC
GGAGCAAAGCGTGGCCATCTCGCGCTGCGCTGGGACGCGCCTGCCCGCCTTGCTGGACGAGCAGCAGGTG
AACGTCCTGCTCTACGACATGAACGGCTGCTACTCACGCCTCAAGGAGCTGGTGCCCACCCTGCCCCAGA
ACCGCAAAGTGAGCAAGGTGGAGATCCTGCAGCATGTAATCGACTACATCAGGGACCTGCAGCTGGAGCT
GAACTCGGAGTCTGAAGTCGGGACCACCGGAGGCCGGGGACTGCCTGTCCGCGCCCCGCTCAGCACCCTG
AACGGCGAGATCAGTGCCTTGGCGGCCGAGGCGGCATGTGTTCCAGCCGACGATCGCATCTTGTGTCGCT
GAGGATCCACCGGATCTAGATAACTGATCATAATCAGCCATACCACATTTGTAGAGGTTTTACTTGCTTT
AAAAAACCTCCCACACCTCCCCCTGAACCTGAAACATAAAATGAATGCAATTGTTGTTGTTAACTTGTTT
ATTGCAGCTTATAATGGTTACAAATAAAGCAATAGCATCACAAATTTCACAAATAAAGCATTTTTTTCAC
TGCATTCTAGTTGTGGTTTGTCCAAACTCATCAATGTATCTTAACGCGTAAATTGTAAGCGTTAATATTT
TGTTAAAATTCGCGTTAAATTTTTGTTAAATCAGCTCATTTTTTAACCAATAGGCCGAAATCGGCAAAAT
CCCTTATAAATCAAAAGAATAGACCGAGATAGGGT
[37 nt withheld, positions 2136-2172]
AAAGAACGTGGACTCCAACGTCAAAGG
[49 nt withheld, positions 2200-2248]
T
[91 nt withheld, positions 2250-2340]
G
[124 nt withheld, positions 2342-2465]
CAGGTGGCACTTTTCGGGGAAATGTGCGCGGAACCCCTATTTGTTTATTTTTCTAAATACATTCAAATAT
GTATCCGCTCATGAGACAATAACCCTGATAAATGCTTCAATAATATTGAAAAAGGAAGAGTCCTGAGGCG
GAAAGAACCAGCTGTGGAATGTGTGTCAGTTAGGGTGTGGAAAGTCCCCAGGCTCCCCAGCAGGCAGAAG
TATGCAAAGCATGCATCTCAATTAGTCAGCAACCAGGTGTGGAAAGTCCCCAGGCTCCCCAGCAGGCAGA
AGTATGCAAAGCATGCATCTCAATTAGTCAGCAACCATAGTCCCGCCCCTAACTCCGCCCATCCCGCCCC
TAACTCCGCCCAGTTCCGCCCATTCTCCGCCCCATGGCTGACTAATTTTTTTTATTTATGCAGAGGCCGA
GGCCGCCTCGGCCTCTGAGCTATTCCAGAAGTAGTGAGGAGGCTTTTTTGGAGGCCTAGGCTTTTGCAAA
GATCGATCAAGAGACAGGATGAGGATCGTTTCGCATGATTGAACAAGATGGATTGCACGCAGGTTCTCCG
GCCGCTTGGGTGGAGAGGCTATTCGGCTATGACTGGGCACAACAGACAATCGGCTGCTCTGATGCCGCCG
TGTTCCGGCTGTCAGCGCAGGGGCGCCCGGTTCTTTTTGTCAAGACCGACCTGTCCGGTGCCCTGAATGA
ACTGCAAGACGAGGCAGCGCGGCTATCGTGGCTGGCCACGACGGGCGTTCCTTGCGCAGCTGTGCTCGAC
GTTGTCACTGAAGCGGGAAGGGACTGGCTGCTATTGGGCGAAGTGCCGGGGCAGGATCTCCTGTCATCTC
ACCTTGCTCCTGCCGAGAAAGTATCCATCATGGCTGATGCAATGCGGCGGCTGCATACGCTTGATCCGGC
TACCTGCCCATTCGACCACCAAGCGAAACATCGCATCGAGCGAGCACGTACTCGGATGGAAGCCGGTCTT
GTCGATCAGGATGATCTGGACGAAGAGCATCAGGGGCTCGCGCCAGCCGAACTGTTCGCCAGGCTCAAGG
CGAGCATGCCCGACGGCGAGGATCTCGTCGTGACCCATGGCGATGCCTGCTTGCCGAATATCATGGTGGA
AAATGGCCGCTTTTCTGGATTCATCGACTGTGGCCGGCTGGGTGTGGCGGACCGCTATCAGGACATAGCG
TTGGCTACCCGTGATATTGCTGAAGAGCTTGGCGGCGAATGGGCTGACCGCTTCCTCGTGCTTTACGGTA
TCGCCGCTCCCGATTCGCAGCGCATCGCCTTCTATCGCCTTCTTGACGAGTTCTTCTGAGCGGGACTCTG
GGGTTCGAAATGACCGACCAAGCGACGCCCAACCTGCCATCACGAGATTTCGATTCCACCGCCGCCTTCT
ATGAAAGGTTGGGCTTCGGAATCGTTTTCCGGGACGCCGGCTGGATGATCCTCCAGCGCGGGGATCTCAT
GCTGGAGTTCTTCGCCCACCCTAGGGGGAGGCTAACTGAAACACGGAAGGAGACAATACCGGAAGGAACC
CGCGCTATGACGGCAATAAAAAGACAGAATAAAACGCACGGTGTTGGGTCGTTTGTTCATAAACGCGGGG
TTCGGTCCCAGGGCTGGCACTCTGTCGATACCCCACCGAGACCCCATTGGGGCCAATACGCCCGCGTTTC
TTCCTTTTCCCCACCCCACCCCCCAAGTTCGGGTGAAGGCCCAGGGCTCGCAGCCAACGTCGGGGCGGCA
GGCCCTGCCATAGCCTCAGGTTACTCATATATACTTTAGATTGATTTAAAACTTCATTTTTAATTTAAAA
GGATCTAGGTGAAGATCCTTTTTGATAATCTCATGACCAAAATCCCTTAACGTGAGTTTTCGTTCCACTG
AGCGTCAGACCCCGTAGAAAAGATCAAAGGATCTTCTTGAGATCCTTTTTTTCTGCGCGTAATCTGCTGC
TTGCAAACAAAAAAACCACCGCTACCAGCGGTGGTTTGTTTGCCGGATCAAGAGCTACCAACTCTTTTTC
CGAAGGTAACTGGCTTCAGCAGAGCGCAGATACCAAATACTGTTCTTCTAGTGTAGCCGTAGTTAGGCCA
CCACTTCAAGAACTCTGTAGCACCGCCTACATACCTCGCTCTGCTAATCCTGTTACCAGTGGCTGCTGCC
AGTGGCGATAAGTCGTGTCTTACCGGGTTGGACTCAAGACGATAGTTACCGGATAAGGCGCAGCGGTCGG
GCTGAACGGGGGGTTCGTGCACACAGCCCAGCTTGGAGCGAACGACCTACACCGAACTGAGATACCTACA
GCGTGAGCTATGAGAAAGCGCCACGCTTCCCGAAGGGAGAAAGGCGGACAGGTATCCGGTAAGCGGCAGG
GTCGGAACAGGAGAGCGCACGAGGGAGCTTCCAGGGGGAAACGCCTGGTATCTTTATAGTCCTGTCGGGT
TTCGCCACCTCTGACTTGAGCGTCGATTTTTGTGATGCTCGTCAGGGGGGCGGAGCCTATGGAAAAACGC
CAGCAACGCGGCCTTTTTACGGTTCCTGGCCTTTTGCTGGCCTTTTGCTCACATGTTCTTTCCTGCGTTA
TCCCCTGATTCTGTGGATAACCGTATTACCGCCATGCATTAGTTATTAATAGTAATCAATTACGGGGTCA
TTAGTTCATAGCCCATATATGGAGTTCCG
