>Addgene plasmid #20963 | GFP-mId1 | addgene partial sequence | sequence record 26746 | 20963 with EGFP-C
GAGCTGTACAAGTCCGGACTCAGATCTCGAGCTCAAGCTTCGAATTCTATGAAGGTCGCCAGTGGCAGTG
CCGCAGCCGCTGCAGGCCCTAGCTGTTCGCTGAAGGCGGGCAGGACAGCGGGCGAGGTGGTACTTGGTCT
GTCGGAGCAAAGCGTGGCCATCTCGCGCTGCGCTGGGACGCGCCTGCCCGCCTTGCTGGACGAGCAGCAG
GTGAACGTCCTGCTCTACGACATGAACGGCTGCTACTCACGCCTCAAGGAGCTGGTGCCCACCCTGCCCC
AGAACCGCAAAGTGAGCAAGGTGGAGATCCTGCAGCATGTAATCGACTACATCAGGGACCTGCAGCTGGA
GCTGAACTCGGAGTCTGAAGTCGGGACCACCGGAGGCCGGGGACTGCCTGTCCGCGCCCCGCTCAGCACC
CTGAACGGCGAGATCAGTGCCTTGGCGGCCGAGGCGGCATGTGTTCCAGCCGACGATCGCATCTTGTGTC
GCTGAGGATCCACCGGATCTAGATAACTGATCATAATCAGCCATACCACATTTGTAGAGGTTTTACTTGC
TTTAAAAAACCTCCCACACCTCCCCCTGAACCTGAAACATAAAATGAATGCAATTGTTGTTGTTAACTTG
TTTATTGCAGCTTATAATGGTTACAAATAAAGCAATAGCATCACAAATTTCACAAATAAAGCATTTTTTT
CACTGCATTCTAGTTGTGGTTTGTCCAAACTCATCAATGTATCTTAACGCGTAAATTGTAAGCGTTAATA
TTTTGTTAAAATTCGCGTTAAATTTTTGTTAA
